Addgene plasmid #22693: pISI-mmP16 3' UTR
Depositing lab: Bob Weinberg. Depositing organization: Whitehead Institute for Biomedical Research. Publication: A pleiotropically acting microRNA, miR-31, inhibits breast cancer metastasis. Valastyan S, Reinhardt F, Benaich N, Calogrias D, Szasz AM, Wang ZC, Brock JE, Richardson AL, Weinberg RA. Cell. 2009 Jun 12. 137(6):1032-46. 10.1016/j.cell.2009.03.047 PubMed 19524507.
Backbone
  Vector backbone: pIS1
  Backbone manufacturer: Bartel lab (Addgene#:12179)
  Backbone size w/o insert (bp): 4085
  Vector type: Mammalian Expression
Growth in bacteria
  Bacterial resistance: Ampicillin, 100 μg/mL
  Growth temperature: 37°C
  Growth strain: DH5alpha
  Copy number: High Copy
Gene/Insert
  Gene/Insert name: mmP16 3'UTR (alt name: luciferase reporter)
  Species: Renilla
  Insert size (bp): 2000
  Cloning method: Restriction Enzyme; 5′ cloning site SacI (unknown if destroyed); 3′ cloning site AgeI (unknown if destroyed)
  Sequencing primers: 5′ Rluc-F; 3′ EBV-rev
Terms and licenses: Academic/Nonprofit Terms; Industry Terms: Not Available to Industry
Depositor comments: -3'UTR segment cloned from HMLE sDNA -2000bps of the MMP16 3'UTR downstream of a renilla luciferase reporter gene.
How to cite: pISI-mmP16 3' UTR was a gift from Bob Weinberg (Addgene plasmid # 22693 ; http://n2t.net/addgene:22693 ; RRID:Addgene_22693)
