[The description below was written by a language model from this plasmid's Addgene catalogue record.]
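Description:
pISI-mmP16 3' UTR is a mammalian expression reporter plasmid built on the pIS1 backbone (about 4.1 kb without insert), a vector that carries a Renilla luciferase gene and is designed to accept 3' untranslated region fragments downstream of it. It is maintained in E. coli as a high-copy plasmid under ampicillin selection. The record does not state the promoter driving luciferase, the polyadenylation signal or the bacterial origin, and no feature table is provided, so these details cannot be confirmed here.

The insert is an approximately 2,000 bp segment of the MMP16 3' UTR, cloned between SacI and AgeI sites so that it lies immediately downstream of the Renilla luciferase coding sequence. According to the depositor's notes, the segment was amplified from DNA of HMLE cells, a human mammary epithelial line. The catalogue's "Renilla" species entry therefore refers to the luciferase reporter rather than to the source of the UTR. In this arrangement the luciferase transcript carries the MMP16 3' UTR, so any post-transcriptional regulation acting through that sequence, such as microRNA binding that reduces mRNA stability or translation, shows up as a change in luciferase activity.

The associated publication concerns miR-31 as an inhibitor of breast cancer metastasis. This suggests the construct was used in transfection-based reporter assays to test whether MMP16 is a direct target of that microRNA through its 3' UTR, although the record does not say so explicitly. Assays of this type are typically normalised against a second, co-transfected luciferase reporter.
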