>Addgene plasmid #22693 | pISI-mmP16 3' UTR | addgene partial sequence | sequence record 28547 | 22693 with EBV-rev
GCTCGAGCGGCCGCTCTAGAACACTAGTAGTGATATCGAGACCGGTACTAATCCAATGGAGAAGCAACAC
CAGATTTCCTTCAGTTTGTGCCAGTTTGCAAGTTAAAGGTCAAAGGGCAAAGACATAGAACAGGACTCTT
CAAGGAAAATTTTCACAGAAGACAATGTTTAAGTTGTTGTTAATGACAGTCAATAGATCAATAATCAAGT
TCAAGGCAAGCTGTTCATTGTTTCAAAAGCTAATCCCCTCAAAGCTGGCTTTCACACAAAGCCAATGTCT
GACTCATGGGGTGCATTCATTCTGACCATCTCTAATAAGTTCACAGCCCAGTGGCTGTAAAGCCTTTCAC
TGCAAGAAGCAGCTCCTAAAAATCAATAAAGAGGTCTGTCAGTTGCTGACTTTTCTCTAGGAAAAAAATA
TTGATACAAACCTGCTCTGCAGGTCACATGAAAATGACAATACTGCTGTTAGGACAAATTACACTCAACA
ATGAAATGCTTTGGTGGTCTCTTGGCTCTGTCAGTGATCAAATGGACGGCTAAATGCCAGAAGCCACACT
AACCCTTTGAGAACTATGGTGGACATGCAATAGGTAATGCACTGGAGGATATTCATGCAACTTCAGAGTC
ACCGTTTTAATTCATTTTTAAAATGGCAATGCTAACTGC
